LOCUS       Exported 1779 bp ds-DNA circular SYN 13-MAY-2021
DEFINITION  Bacterial Expression plasmid for SARS-CoV-2 nsp11.
ACCESSION   .
VERSION     .
KEYWORDS    pGBW-m4046725
SOURCE      synthetic DNA construct
  ORGANISM  synthetic DNA construct
REFERENCE   1 (bases 1 to 1779)
  TITLE     SARS-CoV-2 protein E. coli expression constructs, tagged, for
            protein expression and/or purification
REFERENCE   2 (bases 1 to 1779)
  AUTHORS   .
  TITLE     Direct Submission
  JOURNAL   Exported May 13, 2021 from SnapGene Server 1.1.58
            http://www.snapgene.com
FEATURES             Location/Qualifiers
     source          1..1779
                     /organism="synthetic DNA construct"
                     /mol_type="other DNA"
     primer_bind     20..39
                     /label=T7
                     /note="T7 promoter, forward primer"
     promoter        20..38
                     /label=T7 promoter
                     /note="promoter for bacteriophage T7 RNA polymerase"
     protein_bind    39..63
                     /label=lac operator
                     /bound_moiety="lac repressor encoded by lacI"
                     /note="The lac repressor binds to the lac operator to
                     inhibit transcription in E. coli. This inhibition can be
                     relieved by adding lactose or
                     isopropyl-beta-D-thiogalactopyranoside (IPTG)."
     RBS             78..100
                     /note="efficient ribosome binding site from bacteriophage
                     T7 gene 10 (Olins and Rangwala, 1989)"
     CDS             150..170
                     /codon_start=1
                     /product="tobacco etch virus (TEV) protease recognition and
                     cleavage site"
                     /label=TEV site
                     /translation="ENLYFQS"
     CDS             171..200
                     /codon_start=1
                     /product="Myc (human c-Myc proto-oncogene) epitope tag"
                     /label=Myc
                     /translation="EQKLISEEDL"
     rep_origin      317..905
                     /direction=RIGHT
                     /label=ori
                     /note="high-copy-number ColE1/pMB1/pBR322/pUC origin of
                     replication"
     primer_bind     806..825
                     /label=pBR322ori-F
                     /note="pBR322 origin, forward primer"
     CDS             1011..1670
                     /codon_start=1
                     /gene="cat"
                     /product="chloramphenicol acetyltransferase"
                     /label=CmR
                     /note="confers resistance to chloramphenicol"
                     /translation="MEKKITGYTTVDISQWHRKEHFEAFQSVAQCTYNQTVQLDITAFL
                     KTVKKNKHKFYPAFIHILARLMNAHPEFRMAMKDGELVIWDSVHPCYTVFHEQTETFSS
                     LWSEYHDDFRQFLHIYSQDVACYGENLAYFPKGFIENMFFVSANPWVSFTSFDLNVANM
                     DNFFAPVFTMGKYYTQGDKVLMPLAIQVHHAVCDGFHVGRMLNELQQYCDEWQGGA"
     primer_bind     complement(1077..1096)
                     /label=CAT-R
                     /note="Chloramphenicol resistance gene, reverse primer"
     terminator      1741..1775
                     /label=lambda t0 terminator
                     /note="minimal transcription terminator from phage lambda
                     (Scholtissek and Grosse, 1987)"
ORIGIN
        1 gatctcgatc ccgcgaaatt aatacgactc actatagggg aattgtgagc ggataacaat
       61 tcccctctag aaataatttt gtttaacttt aagaaggaga ctcttctatg agcgctgatg
      121 cgcaaagttt tctcaatggt ttcgccgtag agaacctgta ctttcaaagc gagcagaagc
      181 ttatttccga agaagatctc taaccggctt atcggtcagt ttcacctgat ttacgtaaaa
      241 acccgcttcg gcgggttttt gcttttggag gggcagaaag atgaatgact gtccacgacg
      301 ctatacccaa aagaaattga gatccttttt ttctgcgcgt aatctgctgc ttgcaaacaa
      361 aaaaaccacc gctaccagcg gtggtttgtt tgccggatca agagctacca actctttttc
      421 cgaaggtaac tggcttcagc agagcgcaga taccaaatac tgttcttcta gtgtagccgt
      481 agttaggcca ccacttcaag aactctgtag caccgcctac atacctcgct ctgctaatcc
      541 tgttaccagt ggctgctgcc agtggcgata agtcgtgtct taccgggttg gactcaagac
      601 gatagttacc ggataaggcg cagcggtcgg gctgaacggg gggttcgtgc acacagccca
      661 gcttggagcg aacgacctac accgaactga gatacctaca gcgtgagcta tgagaaagcg
      721 ccacgcttcc cgaagggaga aaggcggaca ggtatccggt aagcggcagg gtcggaacag
      781 gagagcgcac gagggagctt ccagggggaa acgcctggta tctttatagt cctgtcgggt
      841 ttcgccacct ctgacttgag cgtcgatttt tgtgatgctc gtcagggggg cggagcctat
      901 ggaaattgat cgggcacgta agaggttcca actttcacca taatgaaata agatcactac
      961 cgggcgtatt ttttgagtta tcgagatttt caggagctaa ggaagctaaa atggagaaaa
     1021 aaatcactgg atataccacc gttgatatat cccaatggca tcgtaaagaa cattttgagg
     1081 catttcagtc agttgctcaa tgtacctata accagaccgt tcagctggat attacggcct
     1141 ttttaaagac cgtaaagaaa aataagcaca agttttatcc ggcctttatt cacattcttg
     1201 cccgcctgat gaatgctcat ccggaatttc gtatggcaat gaaagacggt gagctggtga
     1261 tatgggatag tgttcaccct tgttacaccg ttttccatga gcaaactgaa acgttttcat
     1321 cgctctggag tgaataccac gacgatttcc ggcagtttct acacatatat tcgcaagatg
     1381 tggcgtgtta cggtgaaaac ctggcctatt tccctaaagg gtttattgag aatatgtttt
     1441 tcgtttcagc caatccctgg gtgagtttca ccagttttga tttaaacgtg gccaatatgg
     1501 acaacttctt cgcccccgtt ttcaccatgg gcaaatatta tacgcaaggc gacaaggtgc
     1561 tgatgccgct ggcgattcag gttcatcatg ccgtttgtga tggcttccat gtcggcagaa
     1621 tgcttaatga attacaacag tactgcgatg agtggcaggg cggggcgtaa tttgatatcg
     1681 agctcgcttg gactcctgtt gatagatcca gtaatgacct cagaactcca tctggatttg
     1741 ttcagaacgc tcggttgccg ccgggcgttt tttattggt
//
