[The description below was written by a language model from this plasmid's Addgene catalogue record and the feature table of its GenBank file.]
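Description:
pGBW-m4046725 is a very compact (1,779 bp) synthetic bacterial expression plasmid for producing nsp11 of SARS-CoV-2, a very short peptide derived from the ORF1ab polyprotein. The minimal backbone carries little more than a high-copy ColE1/pUC-type origin of replication and a chloramphenicol acetyltransferase gene (CmR) for selection in E. coli. A lambda t0 terminator lies downstream of the resistance marker, near the point where the circular map closes back onto the expression cassette.

Expression is driven by a bacteriophage T7 promoter followed immediately by a lac operator, so transcription requires a host supplying T7 RNA polymerase and is held off by lac repressor until induced with IPTG or lactose. The plasmid has no annotated lacI gene, so repressor would have to come from the host. A strong T7 gene 10 ribosome binding site and an ATG start codon precede the insert, which is only 38 bp according to the record and has been recoded for E. coli codon usage. The nsp11 coding segment is not annotated in the feature table, but it fits in the gap between the RBS and the downstream tag sequences. The open reading frame continues into a backbone-encoded TEV protease recognition site and a Myc epitope tag, giving a C-terminally tagged product that can be detected or captured through Myc, with the tag removable by TEV cleavage. No terminator is annotated directly after the tag.

The plasmid belongs to a set of tagged SARS-CoV-2 protein constructs for E. coli expression and/or purification.
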