Addgene plasmid #145581: pGBW-m4046725
Purpose: Bacterial Expression plasmid for SARS-CoV-2 nsp11
Depositing lab: Ginkgo Bioworks & Benjie Chen. Depositing organization: Ginkgo Bioworks.
Backbone
  Vector backbone: ori-013 - marker | cmR
  Backbone size w/o insert (bp): 1462
  Vector type: Bacterial Expression
Growth in bacteria
  Bacterial resistance: Chloramphenicol, 25 μg/mL
  Growth temperature: 30°C
  Growth strain: DH5alpha
  Copy number: High Copy
Gene/Insert
  Gene/Insert name: SARS-CoV-2 nsp11
  Species: Escherichia coli str. K-12 substr. MG1655; Severe acute respiratory syndrome coronavirus 2
  Insert size (bp): 38
  Mutation: Escherichia coli recode 1
  Entrez Gene: ORF1ab (a.k.a. GU280_gp01)
  Promoter: Promoter | pT7 ; Operator | lacO ; RBS | T7_rbs ; Start Codon | ATG
  Tag / fusion protein: Cleavable TEV;Myc (C terminal on backbone)
  Cloning method: Unknown
Resource information
  A portion of this plasmid was derived from a plasmid made by: GinkgoBioworks
Depositor comments: NCBI Reference Sequence: YP_009725312.1
How to cite: pGBW-m4046725 was a gift from Ginkgo Bioworks & Benjie Chen (Addgene plasmid # 145581 ; http://n2t.net/addgene:145581 ; RRID:Addgene_145581)
